Addgene plasmid #71446: pLEGFP-S727A-STAT3
Purpose: Retroviral expression of S727A-STAT3. Please note that this plasmid contains S727A-STAT3 tagged with FLAG, not GFP.
Depositing lab: George Stark. Depositing organization: Cleveland Clinic Foundation. Publication: STAT3-driven transcription depends upon the dimethylation of K49 by EZH2. Dasgupta M, Dermawan JK, Willard B, Stark GR. Proc Natl Acad Sci U S A. 2015 Mar 31;112(13):3985-90. doi: 10.1073/pnas.1503152112. Epub 2015 Mar 12. PubMed 25767098.
Backbone
  Vector backbone: pLEGFP-N1-neo
  Backbone manufacturer: Clontech
  Vector type: Retroviral
  Selectable markers: Neomycin (select with G418)
Growth in bacteria
  Bacterial resistance: Ampicillin, 100 μg/mL
  Growth temperature: 37°C
  Growth strain: NEB Stable
  Copy number: Unknown
Gene/Insert
  Gene/Insert name: STAT3
  Species: H. sapiens (human)
  Mutation: S727A
  Entrez Gene: STAT3 (a.k.a. ADMIO, ADMIO1, APRF, HIES)
  Promoter: CMV
  Tag / fusion protein: FLAG (C terminal on backbone)
  Cloning method: Restriction Enzyme; 5′ cloning site HindIII (unknown if destroyed); 3′ cloning site unknown (unknown if destroyed)
  Sequencing primers: 5′ CMV-F; 3′ EGFP-N
Terms and licenses: Academic/Nonprofit Terms; Industry Terms: Not Available to Industry
How to cite: pLEGFP-S727A-STAT3 was a gift from George Stark (Addgene plasmid # 71446 ; http://n2t.net/addgene:71446 ; RRID:Addgene_71446)
