[The description below was written by a language model from this plasmid's Addgene catalogue record and the feature table of its GenBank file.]
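Description:
pLEGFP-S727A-STAT3 is a retroviral expression plasmid built on the Clontech pLEGFP-N1-neo backbone and carrying human STAT3 with a serine-to-alanine substitution at residue 727. The insert is driven by a CMV promoter and carries a C-terminal FLAG epitope. Despite the "EGFP" in the backbone and plasmid names, the record explicitly notes that the protein is tagged with FLAG rather than GFP. The plasmid is propagated in bacteria under ampicillin selection, and a neomycin resistance marker allows G418 selection of transduced mammalian cells. As a retroviral vector, it would be packaged into viral particles for stable delivery of the expression cassette into target cells. The STAT3 fragment was cloned by restriction enzymes using HindIII at the 5′ end, while the 3′ cloning site is not recorded.

S727 is a well-known phosphorylation site in the STAT3 C-terminal region, so the alanine substitution gives a form that cannot be phosphorylated there. This makes the construct suitable for comparing mutant and wild-type STAT3 function, in keeping with the associated study of post-translational control of STAT3-driven transcription. The sequence record held for this plasmid is only a 762 bp partial read, not the full construct. It annotates just a Kozak consensus for translation initiation and a FLAG tag with an enterokinase cleavage site, the latter on the complementary strand of the read. The LTRs, packaging signal, CMV promoter, resistance genes and bacterial origin are therefore not confirmed by annotation and are inferred only from the backbone description.
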