LOCUS       Exported 762 bp ds-DNA linear SYN 14-JUN-2021
DEFINITION  Retroviral expression of S727A-STAT3. Please note that this plasmid
            contains S727A-STAT3 tagged with FLAG, not GFP..
ACCESSION   .
VERSION     .
KEYWORDS    pLEGFP-S727A-STAT3
SOURCE      synthetic DNA construct
  ORGANISM  synthetic DNA construct
REFERENCE   1 (bases 1 to 762)
  AUTHORS   Dasgupta M, Dermawan JK, Willard B, Stark GR
  TITLE     STAT3-driven transcription depends upon the dimethylation of K49 by
            EZH2.
  JOURNAL   Proc Natl Acad Sci U S A. 2015 Mar 31;112(13):3985-90. doi:
            10.1073/pnas.1503152112. Epub 2015 Mar 12.
  PUBMED    25767098
REFERENCE   2 (bases 1 to 762)
  AUTHORS   .
  TITLE     Direct Submission
  JOURNAL   Exported Jun 14, 2021 from SnapGene Server 1.1.58
            http://www.snapgene.com
FEATURES             Location/Qualifiers
     source          1..762
                     /organism="synthetic DNA construct"
                     /mol_type="other DNA"
     regulatory      11..20
                     /regulatory_class="other"
                     /note="vertebrate consensus sequence for strong initiation
                     of translation (Kozak, 1987)"
     CDS             complement(75..98)
                     /codon_start=1
                     /product="FLAG(R) epitope tag, followed by an enterokinase
                     cleavage site"
                     /label=FLAG
                     /translation="DYKDDDDK"
ORIGIN
        1 cccttgctca ccatggtggc gaccggtgga tcccgggccc gcggtaccgt cgactgcaga
       61 attcgaagct ttcacttgtc atcgtcgtcc ttgtagtcca tgggggaggt agcgcactcc
      121 gaggtcaact ccatgtcaaa ggtgagggac tcaaactgcc ctcctgctga gggttcagca
      181 ccttcaccat tatttccaaa ctgcatcaat gaatctaaag tgcggggggc catcggcagg
      241 tcaatggtat tgctgcaggt cgttggtgtc acacagataa acttggtctt caggtatggg
      301 gcagcgctac ctgggtcagc ttcaggatgc tcctggctct ctggccgaca atactttccg
      361 aatgcctcct ccttgggaat gtcaggatag agatagacca gtggagacac caggatattg
      421 gtagcatcca tgatcttata gcccatgatg atttcagcaa atgacatgtt gttcagctgc
      481 tgctttgtgt atggttccac ggactggatc tgggtcttac cgctgatgtc cttctccacc
      541 caagtgaaag tgacgcctcc ttctttgctg ctttcactga atcttagcag gaaggtgcct
      601 ggaggcttag tgctcaagat ggcccgctcc cgctccttac tgataaagcc catgatgtac
      661 ccttcgttcc aaagggccag gatgtacttt ttcacaaggt caatgatatt gtccagccag
      721 acccagaagg agaagccctt gccagccatg ttttctttgc aa
//
