>Addgene plasmid #71446 | pLEGFP-S727A-STAT3 | addgene partial sequence | sequence record 131055 | CMV-F 5'-CGCAAATGGGCGGTAGGCGTG-3'
ACCGTCAGATCCGCTAGCGCTACCGGACTCAGATCTCGAGCTCAAGCTTCAGGATGGCCCAATGGAATCA
GCTACAGCAGCTTGACACACGGTACCTGGAGCAGCTCCATCAGCTCTACAGTGACAGCTTCCCAATGGAG
CTGCGGCAGTTTCTGGCCCCTTGGATTGAGAGTCAAGATTGGGCATATGCGGCCAGCAAAGAATCACATG
CCACTTTGGTGTTTCATAATCTCCTGGGAGAGATTGACCAGCAGTATAGCCGCTTCCTGCAAGAGTCGAA
TGTTCTCTATCAGCACAATCTACGAAGAATCAAGCAGTTTCTTCAGAGCAGGTATCTTGAGAAGCCAATG
GAGATTGCCCGGATTGTGGCCCGGTGCCTGTGGGAAGAATCACGCCTTCTACAGACTGCAGCCACTGCGG
CCCAGCAAGGGGGCCAGGCCAACCACCCCACAGCAGCCGTGGTGACGGAGAAGCAGCAGATGCTGGAGCA
GCACCTTCAGGATGTCCGGAAGAGAGTGCAGGATCTAGAACAGAAAATGAAAGTGGTAGAGAATCTCCAG
GATGACTTTGATTTCAACTATAAAACCCTCAAGAGTCAAGGAGACATGCAAGATCTGAATGGAAACAACC
AGTCAGTGACCAGGCAGAAGATGCAGCAGCTGGAACAGATGCTCACTGCGCTGGACCAGATGCGGAGAAG
CATCGTGAGTGAGCTGGCGGGGCTTTTGTCAGCGATGGAGTACGTGCAGAA
